Addgene plasmid #209896: pCSIIpuro-EREG-ScNeo
Purpose: To monitor the status of Epiregulin, the plasmid encodes a recombinant Epiregulin fused extracellularly to the mScarlet fluorescent protein and intracellularly to the mNeonGreen fluorescent protein
Depositing lab: Michiyuki Matsuda. Depositing organization: Kyoto University, Graduate School of Biostudies. Publication: Low-affinity ligands of the epidermal growth factor receptor are long-range signal transmitters in collective cell migration of epithelial cells. Deguchi E, Lin S, Hirayama D, Matsuda K, Tanave A, Sumiyama K, Tsukiji S, Otani T, Furuse M, Sorkin A, Matsuda M, Terai K. Cell Rep. 2024 Nov 14;43(11):114986. doi: 10.1016/j.celrep.2024.114986. PubMed 39546398.
Backbone
  Vector backbone: pCSIIpuro
  Backbone size w/o insert (bp): 10350
  Total vector size (bp): 12347
  Vector type: Lentiviral
  Selectable markers: Puromycin
Growth in bacteria
  Bacterial resistance: Ampicillin, 100 μg/mL
  Growth temperature: 37°C
  Growth strain: NEB Stable
  Copy number: Unknown
Gene/Insert
  Gene/Insert name: EREG-ScNeo
  Species: H. sapiens (human)
  Insert size (bp): 1986
  Entrez Gene: EREG (a.k.a. EPR, ER, Ep)
  Tag / fusion protein: mScarlet; HA tag; GGGSGGGS linker; mNeonGreen
Terms and licenses: Academic/Nonprofit Terms; Industry Terms: Not Available to Industry
How to cite: pCSIIpuro-EREG-ScNeo was a gift from Michiyuki Matsuda (Addgene plasmid # 209896 ; http://n2t.net/addgene:209896 ; RRID:Addgene_209896)
