[The description below was written by a language model from this plasmid's Addgene catalogue record and pLannotate feature annotations shown in this document.]
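Description:
pCSIIpuro-EREG-ScNeo is an HIV-1-based lentiviral transfer vector built on the pCSIIpuro backbone, about 12.3 kb in total. It is propagated in E. coli through a high-copy ColE1/pUC-type origin with ampicillin resistance, and it also carries an f1 origin. A CMV enhancer/promoter fused to a truncated 5' LTR drives production of the viral genomic RNA in packaging cells. This is followed by the Ψ packaging signal with a partial gag sequence, the Rev response element for Rev-dependent nuclear export, and the cPPT/CTS element that aids nuclear import. A second truncated LTR and a bGH polyadenylation signal close the viral unit. Outside it, the backbone retains an SV40/EM7-driven bleomycin/Zeocin resistance cassette, although the catalogue lists only puromycin as the selectable marker.

Within the provirus, an EF-1α promoter drives a bicistronic transcript stabilised by a WPRE. The first cistron is EREG-ScNeo, an epiregulin reporter of roughly 2 kb. In it, an N-terminal epiregulin segment is followed by an HA epitope and mScarlet, then the remainder of epiregulin, and finally mNeonGreen at the C-terminus, with a flexible glycine-serine linker also recorded among the fusion parts. This places the red protein on the extracellular portion and the green protein on the intracellular tail of this EGFR ligand. The catalogue gives the insert species as human, whereas the automated annotation matched the fragments to the mouse protein, probably reflecting homology. An EMCV IRES then allows translation of puromycin N-acetyltransferase, so transduced mammalian cells can be selected. The stated purpose is to monitor the status of epiregulin in cells, and the associated work concerns EGFR ligand signalling during collective epithelial cell migration.
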