Features (pLannotate 1.2.2; 35 found; start..end, strand, type, name):
     28..80      -  misc_feature   bom (fragment): basis of mobility region from pBR322
    235..614     +  enhancer       CMV enhancer: human cytomegalovirus immediate early enhancer
    615..814     +  promoter       CMV promoter: human cytomegalovirus (CMV) immediate early promoter
    832..1012    +  LTR            5' LTR (truncated): truncated 5' long terminal repeat (LTR) from HIV-1
   1059..1184    +  misc_feature   HIV-1 Ψ: packaging signal of human immunodeficiency virus type 1
   1168..1506    +  CDS            HIV-1 gag (fragment): gag protein from human immunodeficiency virus 1; gag
   1676..1909    +  misc_feature   RRE: The Rev response element (RRE) of HIV-1 allows for Rev-dependent mRNA export from the nucleus to the cytoplasm.
   2286..2386    +  CDS            Rev (fragment): human immunodeficiency virus 1 (HIV-1) Rev protein; rev; enhances nuclear export of unspliced and incompletely spliced viral mRNAs
   2412..2529    +  misc_feature   cPPT/CTS: central polypurine tract and central termination sequence of HIV-1
   2585..3747    +  promoter       EF-1α promoter: strong constitutive promoter for human elongation factor EF-1α
   3796..3972    +  CDS            Ereg (fragment): EREG_MOUSE - Experimental evidence at protein level: Swiss-Prot protein existence level 1. Ligand of the EGF receptor/EGFR and ERBB4. Stimulates EGFR and ERBB4 tyrosine phosphorylation (By similarity). Contributes to inflammation, wound healing, tissue repair, and oocyte maturation by regulating angiogenesis and vascular remodeling and by stimulating cell proliferation (PubMed:24631357). From Mus musculus (Mouse).
   3973..3999    +  CDS            3xHA (fragment): three tandem HA epitope tags
   4000..4695    +  CDS            mScarlet: mScarlet is a basic (constitutively fluorescent) red fluorescent protein published in 2016, derived from synthetic construct. It has moderate acid sensitivity.
   4720..5040    +  CDS            Ereg (fragment): EREG_MOUSE - Experimental evidence at protein level: Swiss-Prot protein existence level 1. Ligand of the EGF receptor/EGFR and ERBB4. Stimulates EGFR and ERBB4 tyrosine phosphorylation (By similarity). Contributes to inflammation, wound healing, tissue repair, and oocyte maturation by regulating angiogenesis and vascular remodeling and by stimulating cell proliferation (PubMed:24631357). From Mus musculus (Mouse).
   5053..5760    +  CDS            mNeonGreen: mNeonGreen is a basic (constitutively fluorescent) green/yellow fluorescent protein published in 2013, derived from Branchiostoma lanceolatum. It is reported to be a very rapidly-maturing monomer with moderate acid sensitivity.
   5841..6402    +  misc_feature   IRES: internal ribosome entry site (IRES) of the encephalomyocarditis virus (EMCV)
   6405..7004    +  CDS            PuroR: puromycin N-acetyltransferase; pac from Streptomyces alboniger; confers resistance to puromycin
   7039..7627    +  misc_feature   WPRE: woodchuck hepatitis virus posttranscriptional regulatory element
   7552..8139    +  CDS            nef: NEF_HV112 - Experimental evidence at protein level: Swiss-Prot protein existence level 1. Extracellular Nef protein targets CD4(+) T-lymphocytes for apoptosis by interacting with CXCR4 surface receptors. From Human immunodeficiency virus type 1 group M subtype B (isolate PCV12) (HIV-1).
   8146..8326    +  LTR            5' LTR (truncated): truncated 5' long terminal repeat (LTR) from HIV-1
   8358..8582    +  polyA_signal   bGH poly(A) signal: bovine growth hormone polyadenylation signal
   8586..8607    +  promoter       SV40 promoter (fragment): SV40 enhancer and early promoter
   8628..9056    +  rep_origin     f1 ori (sequence partly withheld): f1 bacteriophage origin of replication; arrow indicates direction of (+) strand synthesis
   9070..9399    +  promoter       SV40 promoter: SV40 enhancer and early promoter
   9447..9494    +  promoter       EM7 promoter: synthetic bacterial promoter&nbsp
   9513..9887    +  CDS            BleoR: antibiotic-binding protein; Sh ble from Streptoalloteichus hindustanus; confers resistance to bleomycin, phleomycin, and Zeocin™
   9897..10022   +  CDS            ble (fragment): BLE_KLEPN - Experimental evidence at protein level: Swiss-Prot protein existence level 1. Binding protein with a strong affinity to the bleomycin family of antibiotics. Binds to CL990; an antimitotic-antibiotic compound. From Klebsiella pneumoniae.
  10017..10138   +  polyA_signal   SV40 poly(A) signal: SV40 polyadenylation signal
  10209..10231   -  protein_bind   lac operator (fragment): The lac repressor binds to the lac operator to inhibit transcription in E. coli. This inhibition can be relieved by adding lactose or isopropyl-β-D-thiogalactopyranoside (IPTG). lac repressor encoded by lacI
  10235..10265   -  promoter       lac promoter: promoter for the E. coli lac operon
  10280..10301   -  protein_bind   CAP binding site: CAP binding activates transcription in the presence of cAMP. E. coli catabolite activator protein
  10314..10406   -  CDS            lacI (fragment): lac repressor; lacI; The lac repressor binds to the lac operator to inhibit transcription in E. coli. This inhibition can be relieved by adding lactose or isopropyl-β-D-thiogalactopyranoside (IPTG).
  10589..11177   -  rep_origin     ori: high-copy-number ColE1/pMB1/pBR322/pUC origin of replication
  11348..12208   -  CDS            AmpR: β-lactamase; bla; confers resistance to ampicillin, carbenicillin, and related antibiotics
  12209..12313   -  promoter       AmpR promoter: bla
>Addgene plasmid #209896 | pCSIIpuro-EREG-ScNeo | addgene full sequence | sequence record 416598 | Addgene NGS Result
GACGGATCGGGAGATCTCCCGATCCCCTATGGTGCACTCTCAGTACAATCTGCTCTGATGCCGCATAGTT
AAGCCAGTATCTGCTCCCTGCTTGTGTGTTGGAGGTCGCTGAGTAGTGCGCGAGCAAAATTTAAGCTACA
ACAAGGCAAGGCTTGACCGACAATTGCATGAAGAATCTGCTTAGGGTTAGGCGTTTTGCGCTGCTTCGCG
ATGTACGGGCCAGATATACGCGTTGACATTGATTATTGACTAGTTATTAATAGTAATCAATTACGGGGTC
ATTAGTTCATAGCCCATATATGGAGTTCCGCGTTACATAACTTACGGTAAATGGCCCGCCTGGCTGACCG
CCCAACGACCCCCGCCCATTGACGTCAATAATGACGTATGTTCCCATAGTAACGCCAATAGGGACTTTCC
ATTGACGTCAATGGGTGGAGTATTTACGGTAAACTGCCCACTTGGCAGTACATCAAGTGTATCATATGCC
AAGTACGCCCCCTATTGACGTCAATGACGGTAAATGGCCCGCCTGGCATTATGCCCAGTACATGACCTTA
TGGGACTTTCCTACTTGGCAGTACATCTACGTATTAGTCATCGCTATTACCATGGTGATGCGGTTTTGGC
AGTACATCAATGGGCGTGGATAGCGGTTTGACTCACGGGGATTTCCAAGTCTCCACCCCATTGACGTCAA
TGGGAGTTTGTTTTGGCACCAAAATCAACGGGACTTTCCAAAATGTCGTAACAACTCCGCCCCATTGACG
CAAATGGGCGGTAGGCGTGTACGGTGGGAGGTCTATATAAGCAGCGCGTTTTGCCTGTACTGGGTCTCTC
TGGTTAGACCAGATCTGAGCCTGGGAGCTCTCTGGCTAACTAGGGAACCCACTGCTTAAGCCTCAATAAA
GCTTGCCTTGAGTGCTTCAAGTAGTGTGTGCCCGTCTGTTGTGTGACTCTGGTAACTAGAGATCCCTCAG
ACCCTTTTAGTCAGTGTGGAAAATCTCTAGCAGTGGCGCCCGAACAGGGACTTGAAAGCGAAAGGGAAAC
CAGAGGAGCTCTCTCGACGCAGGACTCGGCTTGCTGAAGCGCGCACGGCAAGAGGCGAGGGGCGGCGACT
GGTGAGTACGCCAAAAATTTTGACTAGCGGAGGCTAGAAGGAGAGAGATGGGTGCGAGAGCGTCAGTATT
AAGCGGGGGAGAATTAGATCGCGATGGGAAAAAATTCGGTTAAGGCCAGGGGGAAAGAAAAAATATAAAT
TAAAACATATAGTATGGGCAAGCAGGGAGCTAGAACGATTCGCAGTTAATCCTGGCCTGTTAGAAACATC
AGAAGGCTGTAGACAAATACTGGGACAGCTACAACCATCCCTTCAGACAGGATCAGAAGAACTTAGATCA
TTATATAATACAGTAGCAACCCTCTATTGTGTGCATCAAAGGATAGAGATAAAAGACACCAAGGAAGCTT
TAGACAAGATAGAGGAAGAGCAAAACAAAAGTAAGACCACCGCACAGCAAGGGCCGCTGATCTTCAGACC
TGGAGGAGGAGATATGAGGGACAATTGGAGAAGTGAATTATATAAATATAAAGTAGTAAAAATTGAACCA
TTAGGAGTAGCACCCACCAAGGCAAAGAGAAGAGTGGTGCAGAGAGAAAAAAGAGCAGTGGGAATAGGAG
CTTTGTTCCTTGGGTTCTTGGGAGCAGCAGGAAGCACTATGGGCGCAGCGTCAATGACGCTGACGGTACA
GGCCAGACAATTATTGTCTGGTATAGTGCAGCAGCAGAACAATTTGCTGAGGGCTATTGAGGCGCAACAG
CATCTGTTGCAACTCACAGTCTGGGGCATCAAGCAGCTCCAGGCAAGAATCCTGGCTGTGGAAAGATACC
TAAAGGATCAACAGCTCCTGGGGATTTGGGGTTGCTCTGGAAAACTCATTTGCACCACTGCTGTGCCTTG
GAATGCTAGTTGGAGTAATAAATCTCTGGAACAGATTTGGAATCACACGACCTGGATGGAGTGGGACAGA
GAAATTAACAATTACACAAGCTTAATACACTCCTTAATTGAAGAATCGCAAAACCAGCAAGAAAAGAATG
AACAAGAATTATTGGAATTAGATAAATGGGCAAGTTTGTGGAATTGGTTTAACATAACAAATTGGCTGTG
GTATATAAAATTATTCATAATGATAGTAGGAGGCTTGGTAGGTTTAAGAATAGTTTTTGCTGTACTTTCT
ATAGTGAATAGAGTTAGGCAGGGATATTCACCATTATCGTTTCAGACCCACCTCCCAACCCCGAGGGGAC
CCGACAGGCCCGAAGGAATAGAAGAAGAAGGTGGAGAGAGAGACAGAGACAGATCCATTCGATTAGTGAA
CGGATCTACAAATGGCAGTATTCATCCACAATTTTAAAAGAAAAGGGGGGATTGGGGGGTACAGTGCAGG
GGAAAGAATAGTAGACATAATAGCAACAGACATACAAACTAAAGAATTACAAAAACAAATTACAAAAATT
CAAAATTTTCGGGTTTATTACAGGGACAGCAGAAATTCACTTTGAATTAATTCAAGCTTCGTGAGGCTCC
GGTGCCCGTCAGTGGGCAGAGCGCACATCGCCCACAGTCCCCGAGAAGTTGGGGGGAGGGGTCGGCAATT
GAACCGGTGCCTAGAGAAGGTGGCGCGGGGTAAACTGGGAAAGTGATGTCGTGTACTGGCTCCGCCTTTT
TCCCGAGGGTGGGGGAGAACCGTATATAAGTGCAGTAGTCGCCGTGAACGTTCTTTTTCGCAACGGGTTT
GCCGCCAGAACACAGGTAAGTGCCGTGTGTGGTTCCCGCGGGCCTGGCCTCTTTACGGGTTATGGCCCTT
GCGTGCCTTGAATTACTTCCACCTGGCTCCAGTACGTGATTCTTGATCCCGAGCTGGAGCCAGGGGCGGG
CCTTGCGCTTTAGGAGCCCCTTCGCCTCGTGCTTGAGTTGAGGCCTGGCCTGGGCGCTGGGGCCGCCGCG
TGCGAATCTGGTGGCACCTTCGCGCCTGTCTCGCTGCTTTCGATAAGTCTCTAGCCATTTAAAATTTTTG
ATGACCTGCTGCGACGCTTTTTTTCTGGCAAGATAGTCTTGTAAATGCGGGCCAGGATCTGCACACTGGT
ATTTCGGTTTTTGGGGCCGCGGGCGGCGACGGGGCCCGTGCGTCCCAGCGCACATGTTCGGCGAGGCGGG
GCCTGCGAGCGCGGCCACCGAGAATCGGACGGGGGTAGTCTCAAGCTGGCCGGCCTGCTCTGGTGCCTGG
CCTCGCGCCGCCGTGTATCGCCCCGCCCTGGGCGGCAAGGCTGGCCCGGTCGGCACCAGTTGCGTGAGCG
GAAAGATGGCCGCTTCCCGGCCCTGCTCCAGGGGGCTCAAAATGGAGGACGCGGCGCTCGGGAGAGCGGG
CGGGTGAGTCACCCACACAAAGGAAAGGGGCCTTTCCGTCCTCAGCCGTCGCTTCATGTGACTCCACGGA
GTACCGGGCGCCGTCCAGGCACCTCGATTAGTTCTGGAGCTTTTGGAGTACGTCGTCTTTAGGTTGGGGG
GAGGGGTTTTATGCGATGGAGTTTCCCCACACTGAGTGGGTGGAGACTGAAGTTAGGCCAGCTTGGCACT
TGATGTAATTCTCCTTGGAATTTGCCCTTTTTGAGTTTGGATCTTGGTTCATTCTCAAGCCTCAGACAGT
GGTTCAAAGTTTTTTTCTTCCATTTCAGGTGTCGTGAACACGCTACCGGTCCGACGAATTCTCCACCATG
ACCGCGGGGAGGAGGATGGAGATGCTCTGTGCCGGCAGGGTCCCTGCGCTGCTGCTCTGCCTGGGTTTCC
ATCTTCTACAGGCAGTCCTCAGTACAACTGTGATTCCATCATGTATCCCAGGAGAGTCCAGTGATAACTG
CACAGCTTTAGTTCAGACAGAAGACAATCCACGTGTGGCTCAAGTGTCAATATACCCATACGATGTTCCG
GATTACGCTATGGTGAGCAAGGGCGAGGCAGTGATCAAGGAGTTCATGCGGTTCAAGGTGCACATGGAGG
GCTCCATGAACGGCCACGAGTTCGAGATCGAGGGCGAGGGCGAGGGCCGCCCCTACGAGGGCACCCAGAC
CGCCAAGCTGAAGGTGACCAAGGGTGGCCCCCTGCCCTTCTCCTGGGACATCCTGTCCCCTCAGTTCATG
TACGGCTCCAGGGCCTTCACCAAGCACCCCGCCGACATCCCCGACTACTATAAGCAGTCCTTCCCCGAGG
GCTTCAAGTGGGAGCGCGTGATGAACTTCGAGGACGGCGGCGCCGTGACCGTGACCCAGGACACCTCCCT
GGAGGACGGCACCCTGATCTACAAGGTGAAGCTCCGCGGCACCAACTTCCCTCCTGACGGCCCCGTAATG
CAGAAGAAGACAATGGGCTGGGAAGCGTCCACCGAGCGGTTGTACCCCGAGGACGGCGTGCTGAAGGGCG
ACATTAAGATGGCCCTGCGCCTGAAGGACGGAGGCCGCTACCTGGCGGACTTCAAGACCACCTACAAGGC
CAAGAAGCCCGTGCAGATGCCCGGCGCCTACAACGTCGACCGCAAGTTGGACATCACCTCCCACAACGAG
GACTACACCGTGGTGGAACAGTACGAACGCTCCGAGGGCCGCCACTCCACCGGCGGCATGGACGAGCTGT
ACAAGGGTGGTGGTAGTGGTGGTGGTTCAGTGTCAATAACAAAGTGTAGCTCTGACATGAATGGCTATTG
TTTGCATGGACAGTGCATCTATCTGGTGGACATGAGTCAAAACTACTGCAGGTGTGAAGTGGGTTATACT
GGTGTCCGATGTGAACACTTCTTTTTAACCGTCCACCAACCTTTAAGCAAAGAATATGTGGCTTTGACCG
TGATTCTTATTATTTTGTTTCTTATCACAGTCGTCGGTTCCACATATTATTTCTGCAGATGGTACAGAAA
TCGAAAAAGTAAAGAACCAAAGAAGGAATATGAGAGAGTTACCTCAGGGGATCCAGAGTTGCCGCAAGTC
GGCGGATTCGAAATGGTAAGCAAGGGGGAGGAAGATAATATGGCTTCCCTTCCAGCAACGCACGAATTGC
ATATCTTTGGAAGTATTAATGGAGTTGATTTCGACATGGTGGGGCAGGGTACGGGAAACCCAAACGATGG
CTATGAAGAACTTAACCTCAAGTCTACCAAAGGCGATCTCCAATTCTCACCCTGGATATTGGTCCCACAC
ATCGGCTACGGGTTCCATCAATACCTGCCTTATCCTGACGGGATGAGTCCTTTTCAAGCTGCTATGGTTG
ACGGAAGTGGCTACCAAGTTCACCGCACAATGCAATTTGAGGATGGTGCATCTCTTACGGTTAATTACCG
ATATACATATGAGGGTTCACACATCAAGGGGGAAGCTCAGGTCAAGGGCACTGGATTTCCCGCAGATGGC
CCAGTTATGACCAATTCTCTGACCGCAGCCGATTGGTGTCGAAGCAAGAAGACCTACCCTAACGACAAGA
CTATCATCTCAACCTTCAAATGGTCCTACACCACAGGTAACGGAAAGCGGTATAGGTCTACAGCTCGGAC
AACATATACCTTTGCGAAGCCTATGGCCGCTAACTATTTGAAAAACCAACCGATGTATGTTTTTCGGAAG
ACCGAATTGAAACATTCAAAAACGGAGTTGAATTTCAAAGAGTGGCAGAAGGCATTCACCGACGTAATGG
GTATGGATGAGTTGTATAAATAAGCGGCGGCCGCGGCTCTAGAGGATCCGTTAACTAACTTAAGCTAGCA
ACGGTTTCCCTCTAGCGGGATCAATTCCGCCCCCCCCCCCTAACGTTACTGGCCGAAGCCGCTTGGAATA
AGGCCGGTGTGCGTTTGTCTATATGTTATTTTCCACCATATTGCCGTCTTTTGGCAATGTGAGGGCCCGG
AAACCTGGCCCTGTCTTCTTGACGAGCATTCCTAGGGGTCTTTCCCCTCTCGCCAAAGGAATGCAAGGTC
TGTTGAATGTCGTGAAGGAAGCAGTTCCTCTGGAAGCTTCTTGAAGACAAACAACGTCTGTAGCGACCCT
TTGCAGGCAGCGGAACCCCCCACCTGGCGACAGGTGCCTCTGCGGCCAAAAGCCACGTGTATAAGATACA
CCTGCAAAGGCGGCACAACCCCAGTGCCACGTTGTGAGTTGGATAGTTGTGGAAAGAGTCAAATGGCTCT
CCTCAAGCGTATTCAACAAGGGGCTGAAGGATGCCCAGAAGGTACCCCATTGTATGGGATCTGATCTGGG
GCCTCGGTGCACATGCTTTACATGTGTTTAGTCGAGGTTAAAAAAACGTCTAGGCCCCCCGAACCACGGG
GACGTGGTTTTCCTTTGAAAAACACGATAATACCATGACCGAGTACAAGCCCACGGTGCGCCTCGCCACC
CGCGACGACGTCCCCAGGGCCGTACGCACCCTCGCCGCCGCGTTCGCCGACTACCCCGCCACGCGCCACA
CCGTCGATCCGGACCGCCACATCGAGCGGGTCACCGAGCTGCAAGAACTCTTCCTCACGCGCGTCGGGCT
CGACATCGGCAAGGTGTGGGTCGCGGACGACGGCGCCGCGGTGGCGGTCTGGACCACGCCGGAGAGCGTC
GAAGCGGGGGCGGTGTTCGCCGAGATCGGCCCGCGCATGGCCGAGTTGAGCGGTTCCCGGCTGGCCGCGC
AGCAACAGATGGAAGGCCTCCTGGCGCCGCACCGGCCCAAGGAGCCCGCGTGGTTCCTGGCCACCGTCGG
CGTCTCGCCCGACCACCAGGGCAAGGGTCTGGGCAGCGCCGTCGTGCTCCCCGGAGTGGAGGCGGCCGAG
CGCGCCGGGGTGCCCGCCTTCCTGGAGACCTCCGCGCCCCGCAACCTCCCCTTCTACGAGCGGCTCGGCT
TCACCGTCACCGCCGACGTCGAGGTGCCCGAAGGACCGCGCACCTGGTGCATGACCCGCAAGCCCGGTGC
CTGACTAGAGTTAACATCGAGGGATCAAGCTTATCGATAATCAACCTCTGGATTACAAAATTTGTGAAAG
ATTGACTGGTATTCTTAACTATGTTGCTCCTTTTACGCTATGTGGATACGCTGCTTTAATGCCTTTGTAT
CATGCTATTGCTTCCCGTATGGCTTTCATTTTCTCCTCCTTGTATAAATCCTGGTTGCTGTCTCTTTATG
AGGAGTTGTGGCCCGTTGTCAGGCAACGTGGCGTGGTGTGCACTGTGTTTGCTGACGCAACCCCCACTGG
TTGGGGCATTGCCACCACCTGTCAGCTCCTTTCCGGGACTTTCGCTTTCCCCCTCCCTATTGCCACGGCG
GAACTCATCGCCGCCTGCCTTGCCCGCTGCTGGACAGGGGCTCGGCTGTTGGGCACTGACAATTCCGTGG
TGTTGTCGGGGAAGCTGACGTCCTTTCCATGGCTGCTCGCCTGTGTTGCCACCTGGATTCTGCGCGGGAC
GTCCTTCTGCTACGTCCCTTCGGCCCTCAATCCAGCGGACCTTCCTTCCCGCGGCCTGCTGCCGGCTCTG
CGGCCTCTTCCGCGTCTTCGCCTTCGCCCTCAGACGAGTCGGATCTCCCTTTGGGCCGCCTCCCCGCATC
GATACCGTCGAGACCTAGAAAAACATGGAGCAATCACAAGTAGCAATACAGCAGCTACCAATGCTGATTG
TGCCTGGCTAGAAGCACAAGAGGAGGAGGAGGTGGGTTTTCCAGTCACACCTCAGGTACCTTTAAGACCA
ATGACTTACAAGGCAGCTGTAGATCTTAGCCACTTTTTAAAAGAAAAGGGGGGACTGGAAGGGCTAATTC
ACTCCCAACGAAGACAAGATATCCTTGATCTGTGGATCTACCACACACAAGGCTACTTCCCTGATTGGCA
GAACTACACACCAGGGCCAGGGATCAGATATCCACTGACCTTTGGATGGTGCTACAAGCTAGTACCAGTT
GAGCAAGAGAAGGTAGAAGAAGCCAATGAAGGAGAGAACACCCGCTTGTTACACCCTGTGAGCCTGCATG
GGATGGATGACCCGGAGAGAGAAGTATTAGAGTGGAGGTTTGACAGCCGCCTAGCATTTCATCACATGGC
CCGAGAGCTGCATCCGGACTGTACTGGGTCTCTCTGGTTAGACCAGATCTGAGCCTGGGAGCTCTCTGGC
TAACTAGGGAACCCACTGCTTAAGCCTCAATAAAGCTTGCCTTGAGTGCTTCAAGTAGTGTGTGCCCGTC
TGTTGTGTGACTCTGGTAACTAGAGATCCCTCAGACCCTTTTAGTCAGTGTGGAAAATCTCTAGCAGGGC
CCGTTTAAACCCGCTGATCAGCCTCGACTGTGCCTTCTAGTTGCCAGCCATCTGTTGTTTGCCCCTCCCC
CGTGCCTTCCTTGACCCTGGAAGGTGCCACTCCCACTGTCCTTTCCTAATAAAATGAGGAAATTGCATCG
CATTGTCTGAGTAGGTGTCATTCTATTCTGGGGGGTGGGGTGGGGCAGGACAGCAAGGGGGAGGATTGGG
AAGACAATAGCAGGCATGCTGGGGATGCGGTGGGCTCTATGGCTTCTGAGGCGGAAAGAACCAGCTGGGG
CTCTAGGGGGTATCCCC
[124 nt withheld, positions 8628-8751]
C
[91 nt withheld, positions 8753-8843]
A
[49 nt withheld, positions 8845-8893]
CCTTTGACGTTGGAGTCCACGTTCTTT
[37 nt withheld, positions 8921-8957]
ACCCTATCTCGGTCTATTCTTTTGATTTATAAGGGATTTTGCCGATTTCGGCCTATTGGTTAAAAAATGA
GCTGATTTAACAAAAATTTAACGCGAATTAATTCTGTGGAATGTGTGTCAGTTAGGGTGTGGAAAGTCCC
CAGGCTCCCCAGCAGGCAGAAGTATGCAAAGCATGCATCTCAATTAGTCAGCAACCAGGTGTGGAAAGTC
CCCAGGCTCCCCAGCAGGCAGAAGTATGCAAAGCATGCATCTCAATTAGTCAGCAACCATAGTCCCGCCC
CTAACTCCGCCCATCCCGCCCCTAACTCCGCCCAGTTCCGCCCATTCTCCGCCCCATGGCTGACTAATTT
TTTTTATTTATGCAGAGGCCGAGGCCGCCTCTGCCTCTGAGCTATTCCAGAAGTAGTGAGGAGGCTTTTT
TGGAGGCCTAGGCTTTTGCAAAAAGCTCCCGGGAGCTTGTATATCCATTTTCGGATCTGATCAGCACGTG
TTGACAATTAATCATCGGCATAGTATATCGGCATAGTATAATACGACAAGGTGAGGAACTAAACCATGGC
CAAGTTGACCAGTGCCGTTCCGGTGCTCACCGCGCGCGACGTCGCCGGAGCGGTCGAGTTCTGGACCGAC
CGGCTCGGGTTCTCCCGGGACTTCGTGGAGGACGACTTCGCCGGTGTGGTCCGGGACGACGTGACCCTGT
TCATCAGCGCGGTCCAGGACCAGGTGGTGCCGGACAACACCCTGGCCTGGGTGTGGGTGCGCGGCCTGGA
CGAGCTGTACGCCGAGTGGTCGGAGGTCGTGTCCACGAACTTCCGGGACGCCTCCGGGCCGGCCATGACC
GAGATCGGCGAGCAGCCGTGGGGGCGGGAGTTCGCCCTGCGCGACCCGGCCGGCAACTGCGTGCACTTCG
TGGCCGAGGAGCAGGACTGACACGTGCTACGAGATTTCGATTCCACCGCCGCCTTCTATGAAAGGTTGGG
CTTCGGAATCGTTTTCCGGGACGCCGGCTGGATGATCCTCCAGCGCGGGGATCTCATGCTGGAGTTCTTC
GCCCACCCCAACTTGTTTATTGCAGCTTATAATGGTTACAAATAAAGCAATAGCATCACAAATTTCACAA
ATAAAGCATTTTTTTCACTGCATTCTAGTTGTGGTTTGTCCAAACTCATCAATGTATCTTATCATGTCTG
TATACCGTCGACCTCTAGCTAGAGCTTGGCGTAATCATGGTCATAGCTGTTTCCTGTGTGAAATTGTTAT
CCGCTCACAATTCCACACAACATACGAGCCGGAAGCATAAAGTGTAAAGCCTGGGGTGCCTAATGAGTGA
GCTAACTCACATTAATTGCGTTGCGCTCACTGCCCGCTTTCCAGTCGGGAAACCTGTCGTGCCAGCTGCA
TTAATGAATCGGCCAACGCGCGGGGAGAGGCGGTTTGCGTATTGGGCGCTCTTCCGCTTCCTCGCTCACT
GACTCGCTGCGCTCGGTCGTTCGGCTGCGGCGAGCGGTATCAGCTCACTCAAAGGCGGTAATACGGTTAT
CCACAGAATCAGGGGATAACGCAGGAAAGAACATGTGAGCAAAAGGCCAGCAAAAGGCCAGGAACCGTAA
AAAGGCCGCGTTGCTGGCGTTTTTCCATAGGCTCCGCCCCCCTGACGAGCATCACAAAAATCGACGCTCA
AGTCAGAGGTGGCGAAACCCGACAGGACTATAAAGATACCAGGCGTTTCCCCCTGGAAGCTCCCTCGTGC
GCTCTCCTGTTCCGACCCTGCCGCTTACCGGATACCTGTCCGCCTTTCTCCCTTCGGGAAGCGTGGCGCT
TTCTCATAGCTCACGCTGTAGGTATCTCAGTTCGGTGTAGGTCGTTCGCTCCAAGCTGGGCTGTGTGCAC
GAACCCCCCGTTCAGCCCGACCGCTGCGCCTTATCCGGTAACTATCGTCTTGAGTCCAACCCGGTAAGAC
ACGACTTATCGCCACTGGCAGCAGCCACTGGTAACAGGATTAGCAGAGCGAGGTATGTAGGCGGTGCTAC
AGAGTTCTTGAAGTGGTGGCCTAACTACGGCTACACTAGAAGAACAGTATTTGGTATCTGCGCTCTGCTG
AAGCCAGTTACCTTCGGAAAAAGAGTTGGTAGCTCTTGATCCGGCAAACAAACCACCGCTGGTAGCGGTG
GTTTTTTTGTTTGCAAGCAGCAGATTACGCGCAGAAAAAAAGGATCTCAAGAAGATCCTTTGATCTTTTC
TACGGGGTCTGACGCTCAGTGGAACGAAAACTCACGTTAAGGGATTTTGGTCATGAGATTATCAAAAAGG
ATCTTCACCTAGATCCTTTTAAATTAAAAATGAAGTTTTAAATCAATCTAAAGTATATATGAGTAAACTT
GGTCTGACAGTTACCAATGCTTAATCAGTGAGGCACCTATCTCAGCGATCTGTCTATTTCGTTCATCCAT
AGTTGCCTGACTCCCCGTCGTGTAGATAACTACGATACGGGAGGGCTTACCATCTGGCCCCAGTGCTGCA
ATGATACCGCGAGACCCACGCTCACCGGCTCCAGATTTATCAGCAATAAACCAGCCAGCCGGAAGGGCCG
AGCGCAGAAGTGGTCCTGCAACTTTATCCGCCTCCATCCAGTCTATTAATTGTTGCCGGGAAGCTAGAGT
AAGTAGTTCGCCAGTTAATAGTTTGCGCAACGTTGTTGCCATTGCTACAGGCATCGTGGTGTCACGCTCG
TCGTTTGGTATGGCTTCATTCAGCTCCGGTTCCCAACGATCAAGGCGAGTTACATGATCCCCCATGTTGT
GCAAAAAAGCGGTTAGCTCCTTCGGTCCTCCGATCGTTGTCAGAAGTAAGTTGGCCGCAGTGTTATCACT
CATGGTTATGGCAGCACTGCATAATTCTCTTACTGTCATGCCATCCGTAAGATGCTTTTCTGTGACTGGT
GAGTACTCAACCAAGTCATTCTGAGAATAGTGTATGCGGCGACCGAGTTGCTCTTGCCCGGCGTCAATAC
GGGATAATACCGCGCCACATAGCAGAACTTTAAAAGTGCTCATCATTGGAAAACGTTCTTCGGGGCGAAA
ACTCTCAAGGATCTTACCGCTGTTGAGATCCAGTTCGATGTAACCCACTCGTGCACCCAACTGATCTTCA
GCATCTTTTACTTTCACCAGCGTTTCTGGGTGAGCAAAAACAGGAAGGCAAAATGCCGCAAAAAAGGGAA
TAAGGGCGACACGGAAATGTTGAATACTCATACTCTTCCTTTTTCAATATTATTGAAGCATTTATCAGGG
TTATTGTCTCATGAGCGGATACATATTTGAATGTATTTAGAAAAATAAACAAATAGGGGTTCCGCGCACA
TTTCCCCGAAAAGTGCCACCTGACGTC
